>Addgene plasmid #32871 | PANK1 | depositor partial sequence | sequence record 38675 | insert
AAGAACAGGCCGCCATTCCCATGGTTTGGCATGGACATCGGTGGAACGCTGGTTAAATTGGTGTATTTCG
AGCCGAAGGATATTACAGCCGAAGAGGAGCAAGAGGAAGTGGAGAACCTGAAGAGCATCCGGAAGTATTT
GACTTCTAATACTGCTTATGGGAAAACTGGGATCCGAGACGTCCACCTGGAACTGAAAAACCTGACCATG
TGTGGACGCAAAGGGAACCTGCACTTCATCCGCTTTCCCAGCTGTGCTATGCACAGGTTCATTCAGATGG
GCAGCGAGAAGAACTTCTCTAGCCTTCACACCACCCTCTGTGCCACAGGAGGCGGGGCTTTCAAATTCGA
AGAGGACTTCAGAATGATTGCTGACCTGCAGCTGCATAAACTGGATGAACTGGACTGTCTGATTCAGGGC
CTGCTTTATGTCGACTCTGTTGGCTTCAACGGCAAGCCAGAATGTTACTATTTTGAAAATCCCACAAATC
CTGAATTGTGTCAAAAAAAGCCGTACTGCCTTGATAACCCATACCCTATGTTGCTGGTTAACATGGGCTC
AGGTGTCAGCATTCTAGCCGTGTACTCCAAGGACAACTATAAAAGAGTTACAGGGACCAGTCTTGGAGGT
GGAACATTCCTAGGCCTATGTTGCTTGCTGACTGGTTGTGAGACCTTTGAAGAAGCTCTGGAAATGGCAG
CTAAAGGCGACAGCACCAATGTTGATAAACTGGTGAAGGACATTTACGGAGGAGACTATGAACGATTTGG
CCTTCAAGGATCTGCTGTAGCATCAAGCTTTGGCAACATGATGAGTAAAGAAAAGCGAGATTCCATCAGC
AAGGAAGACCTCGCCCGGGCCACATTGGTCACCATCACCAACAACATTGGCTCCATTGCTCGGATGTGCG
CGTTGAATGAGAACATAGACAGAGTTGTGTTTGTTGGAAATTTTCTCAGAATCAATATGGTCTCCATGAA
GCTGCTGGCATATGCCATGGATTTTTGGTCCAAAGGACAACTGAAAGCTCTGTTTTTGGAACATGAGGGT
TATTTTGGAGCCGTTGGGGCACTGTTGGAACTGTTCAAAATGACTGATGAC
