>Addgene plasmid #32871 | PANK1 | addgene partial sequence | sequence record 42365 | T7 5'-TAATACGACTCACTATAGGG-3'
AAATTCCCTCTGAATATTTTGTTTACTTTAAGAAGGAGATATACCATGGGCAGCAGCCATCATCATCATC
ATCACAGCAGCGGCCTGGTTCCGCGTGGTAGTAAGAACAGGCCGCCATTCCCATGGTTTGGCATGGACAT
CGGTGGAACGCTGGTTAAATTGGTGTATTTCGAGCCGAAGGATATTACAGCCGAAGAGGAGCAAGAGGAA
GTGGAGAACCTGAAGAGCATCCGGAAGTATTTGACTTCTAATACTGCTTATGGGAAAACTGGGATCCGAG
ACGTCCACCTGGAACTGAAAAACCTGACCATGTGTGGACGCAAAGGGAACCTGCACTTCATCCGCTTTCC
CAGCTGTGCTATGCACAGGTTCATTCAGATGGGCAGCGAGAAGAACTTCTCTAGCCTTCACACCACCCTC
TGTGCCACAGGAGGCGGGGCTTTCAAATTCGAAGAGGACTTCAGAATGATTGCTGACCTGCAGCTGCATA
AACTGGATGAACTGGACTGTCTGATTCAGGGCCTGCTTTATGTCGACTCTGTTGGCTTCAACGGCAAGCC
AGAATGTTACTATTTTGAAAATCCCACAAATCCTGAATTGTGTCAAAAAAAGCCGTACTGCCTTGATAAC
CCATACCCTATGTTGCTGGTTAACATGGGCTCAGGTGTCAGCATTCTAGCCGTGTACTCCAAGGACAACT
ATAAAAGAGTTACAGGGACCAGTCTTGGAGGTGGAACATTCCTAGGCCTATGTTGCTTGCTGACTGGTTG
TGAGACCTTTGAAGAAGCTCTGGAAATGGCAGCTAAAGGCGACAGCACCAATGTTGATAAACTGGTGAAG
GACATTTACGGAGGAGACTATGAACGATTTGGCCTTCAAGGATCTGCTGTAGCATCAAGCTTTGGCA
