>Addgene plasmid #32871 | PANK1 | addgene partial sequence | sequence record 42367 | T7-term
GGCTTGTAGCAGCCGGATCTCAGTGGTGGTGGTGGTGGTGCTCGAGTGCGGCCGCAAGCTTCGTCATCAG
TCATCAGTCATTTTGAACAGTTCCAACAGTGCCCCAACGGCTCCAAAATAACCCTCATGTTCCAAAAACA
GAGCTTTCAGTTGTCCTTTGGACCAAAAATCCATGGCATATGCCAGCAGCTTCATGGAGACCATATTGAT
TCTGAGAAAATTTCCAACAAACACAACTCTGTCTATGTTCTCATTCAACGCACACATCCGAGCAATGGAG
CCAATGTTGTTGGTGATGGTGACCAATGTGGCCCGGGCGAGGTCTTCCTTGCTGATGGAATCTCGCTTTT
CTTTACTCATCATGTTGCCAAAGCTTGATGCTACAGCAGATCCTTGAAGGCCAAATCGTTCATAGTCTCC
TCCGTAAATGTCCTTCACCAGTTTATCAACATTGGTGCTGTCGCCTTTAGCTGCCATTTCCAGAGCTTCT
TCAAAGGTCTCACAACCAGTCAGCAAGCAACATAGGCCTAGGAATGTTCCACCTCCAAGACTGGTCCCTG
TAACTCTTTTATAGTTGTCCTTGGAGTACACGGCTAGAATGCTGACACCTGAGCCCATGTTAACCAGCAA
CATAGGGTATGGGTTATCAAGGCAGTACGGCTTTTTTTGACACAATTCAGGATTTGTGGGATTTTCAAAA
TAGTAACATTCTGGCTTGCCGTTGAAGCCAACAGAGTCGACATAAAGCAGGCCCTGAATCAGACAGTCCA
GTTCATCCAGTTTATGCAGCTGCAGGTCAGCAATCATTCTGAAGTCCTCTTCGAATTTGAAAGCCCCGCC
TCCTGTGGC
