[The description below was written by a language model from this plasmid's Addgene catalogue record.]
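Description:
PANK1 is a bacterial expression plasmid built on the pET28a-LIC backbone, a pET-series vector adapted by a structural genomics group for ligation-independent cloning. It is selected with kanamycin and is recorded as low copy. The record gives no feature table, so the origin of replication and regulatory elements are not itemised. The listed sequencing primers (T7 forward and T7 terminator) are consistent with the usual pET arrangement, in which the insert sits between a T7 promoter and T7 terminator and is expressed in an E. coli host that supplies T7 RNA polymerase. DH5alpha is listed as the propagation strain, which serves for plasmid maintenance rather than for protein production.

The insert is a 1101 bp fragment of human PANK1 (pantothenate kinase 1 alpha) encoding only amino acids 231–597, not the full open reading frame. It was introduced by ligation-independent cloning in frame with a backbone-encoded N-terminal His tag followed by a thrombin cleavage site. The tag allows the recombinant protein to be purified by immobilised metal affinity chromatography and then removed by protease digestion. Such truncated constructs are typical of structural genomics work, where domain boundaries are chosen to yield soluble, crystallisable protein.

The stated purpose is bacterial expression for structure determination, and the depositor links the construct to a deposited Protein Data Bank structure of this fragment. It is suited to producing the truncated PANK1 protein for crystallography or related biochemical and biophysical studies, but not to applications that need the full-length protein.
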