Addgene plasmid #32871: PANK1
Purpose: Bacterial expression for structure determination; may not be full ORF
Depositing lab: Cheryl Arrowsmith. Depositing organization: University of Toronto.
Backbone
  Vector backbone: pET28a-LIC
  Backbone manufacturer: Structural Genomics Consortium (Addgene plasmid 26094)
  Vector type: Bacterial Expression
Growth in bacteria
  Bacterial resistance: Kanamycin, 50 μg/mL
  Growth temperature: 37°C
  Growth strain: DH5alpha
  Copy number: Low Copy
Gene/Insert
  Gene/Insert name: PANK1 (alt names: PDB: 3SMP; pantothenate kinase 1 alpha)
  Species: H. sapiens (human)
  Insert size (bp): 1101
  Mutation: amino acids 231-597 only
  Entrez Gene: PANK1 (a.k.a. PANK)
  Tag / fusion protein: His tag (with Thrombin cleavage) (N terminal on backbone)
  Cloning method: Ligation Independent Cloning
  Sequencing primers: 5′ T7; 3′ T7-term
Terms and licenses: Academic/Nonprofit Terms; Industry Terms: Not Available to Industry
Depositor comments: PDB: 3SMP. http://www.thesgc.org/structures/3SMP/
How to cite: PANK1 was a gift from Cheryl Arrowsmith (Addgene plasmid # 32871 ; http://n2t.net/addgene:32871 ; RRID:Addgene_32871)
